>Addgene plasmid #216485 | pET3C-ARL16(CO)-His6 | addgene full sequence | sequence record 426900 | Addgene NGS Result
TTCTCATGTTTGACAGCTTATCATCGATAAGCTTTAATGCGGTAGTTTATCACAGTTAAATTGCTAACGC
AGTCAGGCACCGTGTATGAAATCTAACAATGCGCTCATCGTCATCCTCGGCACCGTCACCCTGGATGCTG
TAGGCATAGGCTTGGTTATGCCGGTACTGCCGGGCCTCTTGCGGGATATCGTCCATTCCGACAGCATCGC
CAGTCACTATGGCGTGCTGCTAGCGCTATATGCGTTGATGCAATTTCTATGCGCACCCGTTCTCGGAGCA
CTGTCCGACCGCTTTGGCCGCCGCCCAGTCCTGCTCGCTTCGCTACTTGGAGCCACTATCGACTACGCGA
TCATGGCGACCACACCCGTCCTGTGGATATCCGGATATAGTTCCTCCTTTCAGCAAAAAACCCCTCAAGA
CCCGTTTAGAGGCCCCAAGGGGTTATGCTAGTTATTGCTCAGCGGTGGCAGCAGCCAACTCAGCTTCCTT
TCGGGCTTTGTTAGCAGCCGGATCCTTAGTGATGGTGGTGGTGATGGCTGCCGGAACCGGAGCCGTCGTT
AGCACGATGGGTAGCTTGCAGCCACGCTAGGACACCCGCCAAACCGGTGCCCTCACGCGCGCTGATCTCC
GCGGTGGTAATGTTCTGCTTTGCGCACGCAATGATATCCGGCAATCTAATCAGGCTTTTCATTTCCTCAG
TCGACATGTAGCACGGCAGGTCGATCTTGTTGAACAGGATCAGCACGCTGGCCTCAGCGAGCTGTTCGGC
GCTCAGCAAGCCGAGCAGTTGCACACAAGACGCAGACAACTGCGTCGGGTCGCTTGCGTCCATCACAAAA
AGCAGCGAGCGACAATTACCGTAATAGGAAGACCAAATCGGACCCATGCAGCCACCCAGCTCGCGGATGG
TGATCTTACGCTGTGCAACAATATCGGTCAGATTGGTACCAACAGTCGGACGCGTAGGTGGCGGTTCACC
CAGATCGCCTTTACCATCGCGGCTGCTAACTTCTTGCAGACGTTTAACCAGCAAGGTCTTGCCTACTCCT
GTAGCCCCCAATAATAGACACATATGTATATCTCCTTCTTAAAGTTAAACAAAATTATTTCTAGAGGGAA
ACCGTTGTGGTCTCCCTATAGTGAGTCGTATTAATTTCGCGGGATCGAGATCTCGATCCTCTACGCCGGA
CGCATCGTGGCCGGCATCACCGGCGCCACAGGTGCGGTTGCTGGCGCCTATATCGCCGACATCACCGATG
GGGAAGATCGGGCTCGCCACTTCGGGCTCATGAGCGCTTGTTTCGGCGTGGGTATGGTGGCAGGCCCCGT
GGCCGGGGGACTGTTGGGCGCCATCTCCTTGCATGCACCATTCCTTGCGGCGGCGGTGCTCAACGGCCTC
AACCTACTACTGGGCTGCTTCCTAATGCAGGAGTCGCATAAGGGAGAGCGTCGACCGATGCCCTTGAGAG
CCTTCAACCCAGTCAGCTCCTTCCGGTGGGCGCGGGGCATGACTATCGTCGCCGCACTTATGACTGTCTT
CTTTATCATGCAACTCGTAGGACAGGTGCCGGCAGCGCTCTGGGTCATTTTCGGCGAGGACCGCTTTCGC
TGGAGCGCGACGATGATCGGCCTGTCGCTTGCGGTATTCGGAATCTTGCACGCCCTCGCTCAAGCCTTCG
TCACTGGTCCCGCCACCAAACGTTTCGGCGAGAAGCAGGCCATTATCGCCGGCATGGCGGCCGACGCGCT
GGGCTACGTCTTGCTGGCGTTCGCGACGCGAGGCTGGATGGCCTTCCCCATTATGATTCTTCTCGCTTCC
GGCGGCATCGGGATGCCCGCGTTGCAGGCCATGCTGTCCAGGCAGGTAGATGACGACCATCAGGGACAGC
TTCAAGGATCGCTCGCGGCTCTTACCAGCCTAACTTCGATCACTGGACCGCTGATCGTCACGGCGATTTA
TGCCGCCTCGGCGAGCACATGGAACGGGTTGGCATGGATTGTAGGCGCCGCCCTATACCTTGTCTGCCTC
CCCGCGTTGCGTCGCGGTGCATGGAGCCGGGCCACCTCGACCTGAATGGAAGCCGGCGGCACCTCGCTAA
CGGATTCACCACTCCAAGAATTGGAGCCAATCAATTCTTGCGGAGAACTGTGAATGCGCAAACCAACCCT
TGGCAGAACATATCCATCGCGTCCGCCATCTCCAGCAGCCGCACGCGGCGCATCTCGGGCAGCGTTGGGT
CCTGGCCACGGGTGCGCATGATCGTGCTCCTGTCGTTGAGGACCCGGCTAGGCTGGCGGGGTTGCCTTAC
TGGTTAGCAGAATGAATCACCGATACGCGAGCGAACGTGAAGCGACTGCTGCTGCAAAACGTCTGCGACC
TGAGCAACAACATGAATGGTCTTCGGTTTCCGTGTTTCGTAAAGTCTGGAAACGCGGAAGTCAGCGCCCT
GCACCATTATGTTCCGGATCTGCATCGCAGGATGCTGCTGGCTACCCTGTGGAACACCTACATCTGTATT
AACGAAGCGCTGGCATTGACCCTGAGTGATTTTTCTCTGGTCCCGCCGCATCCATACCGCCAGTTGTTTA
CCCTCACAACGTTCCAGTAACCGGGCATGTTCATCATCAGTAACCCGTATCGTGAGCATCCTCTCTCGTT
TCATCGGTATCATTACCCCCATGAACAGAAATCCCCCTTACACGGAGGCATCAGTGACCAAACAGGAAAA
AACCGCCCTTAACATGGCCCGCTTTATCAGAAGCCAGACATTAACGCTTCTGGAGAAACTCAACGAGCTG
GACGCGGATGAACAGGCAGACATCTGTGAATCGCTTCACGACCACGCTGATGAGCTTTACCGCAGCTGCC
TCGCGCGTTTCGGTGATGACGGTGAAAACCTCTGACACATGCAGCTCCCGGAGACGGTCACAGCTTGTCT
GTAAGCGGATGCCGGGAGCAGACAAGCCCGTCAGGGCGCGTCAGCGGGTGTTGGCGGGTGTCGGGGCGCA
GCCATGACCCAGTCACGTAGCGATAGCGGAGTGTATACTGGCTTAACTATGCGGCATCAGAGCAGATTGT
ACTGAGAGTGCACCATATATGCGGTGTGAAATACCGCACAGATGCGTAAGGAGAAAATACCGCATCAGGC
GCTCTTCCGCTTCCTCGCTCACTGACTCGCTGCGCTCGGTCGTTCGGCTGCGGCGAGCGGTATCAGCTCA
CTCAAAGGCGGTAATACGGTTATCCACAGAATCAGGGGATAACGCAGGAAAGAACATGTGAGCAAAAGGC
CAGCAAAAGGCCAGGAACCGTAAAAAGGCCGCGTTGCTGGCGTTTTTCCATAGGCTCCGCCCCCCTGACG
AGCATCACAAAAATCGACGCTCAAGTCAGAGGTGGCGAAACCCGACAGGACTATAAAGATACCAGGCGTT
TCCCCCTGGAAGCTCCCTCGTGCGCTCTCCTGTTCCGACCCTGCCGCTTACCGGATACCTGTCCGCCTTT
CTCCCTTCGGGAAGCGTGGCGCTTTCTCATAGCTCACGCTGTAGGTATCTCAGTTCGGTGTAGGTCGTTC
GCTCCAAGCTGGGCTGTGTGCACGAACCCCCCGTTCAGCCCGACCGCTGCGCCTTATCCGGTAACTATCG
TCTTGAGTCCAACCCGGTAAGACACGACTTATCGCCACTGGCAGCAGCCACTGGTAACAGGATTAGCAGA
GCGAGGTATGTAGGCGGTGCTACAGAGTTCTTGAAGTGGTGGCCTAACTACGGCTACACTAGAAGGACAG
TATTTGGTATCTGCGCTCTGCTGAAGCCAGTTACCTTCGGAAAAAGAGTTGGTAGCTCTTGATCCGGCAA
ACAAACCACCGCTGGTAGCGGTGGTTTTTTTGTTTGCAAGCAGCAGATTACGCGCAGAAAAAAAGGATCT
CAAGAAGATCCTTTGATCTTTTCTACGGGGTCTGACGCTCAGTGGAACGAAAACTCACGTTAAGGGATTT
TGGTCATGAGATTATCAAAAAGGATCTTCACCTAGATCCTTTTAAATTAAAAATGAAGTTTTAAATCAAT
CTAAAGTATATATGAGTAAACTTGGTCTGACAGTTACCAATGCTTAATCAGTGAGGCACCTATCTCAGCG
ATCTGTCTATTTCGTTCATCCATAGTTGCCTGACTCCCCGTCGTGTAGATAACTACGATACGGGAGGGCT
TACCATCTGGCCCCAGTGCTGCAATGATACCGCGAGACCCACGCTCACCGGCTCCAGATTTATCAGCAAT
AAACCAGCCAGCCGGAAGGGCCGAGCGCAGAAGTGGTCCTGCAACTTTATCCGCCTCCATCCAGTCTATT
AATTGTTGCCGGGAAGCTAGAGTAAGTAGTTCGCCAGTTAATAGTTTGCGCAACGTTGTTGCCATTGCTG
CAGGCATCGTGGTGTCACGCTCGTCGTTTGGTATGGCTTCATTCAGCTCCGGTTCCCAACGATCAAGGCG
AGTTACATGATCCCCCATGTTGTGCAAAAAAGCGGTTAGCTCCTTCGGTCCTCCGATCGTTGTCAGAAGT
AAGTTGGCCGCAGTGTTATCACTCATGGTTATGGCAGCACTGCATAATTCTCTTACTGTCATGCCATCCG
TAAGATGCTTTTCTGTGACTGGTGAGTACTCAACCAAGTCATTCTGAGAATAGTGTATGCGGCGACCGAG
TTGCTCTTGCCCGGCGTCAACACGGGATAATACCGCGCCACATAGCAGAACTTTAAAAGTGCTCATCATT
GGAAAACGTTCTTCGGGGCGAAAACTCTCAAGGATCTTACCGCTGTTGAGATCCAGTTCGATGTAACCCA
CTCGTGCACCCAACTGATCTTCAGCATCTTTTACTTTCACCAGCGTTTCTGGGTGAGCAAAAACAGGAAG
GCAAAATGCCGCAAAAAAGGGAATAAGGGCGACACGGAAATGTTGAATACTCATACTCTTCCTTTTTCAA
TATTATTGAAGCATTTATCAGGGTTATTGTCTCATGAGCGGATACATATTTGAATGTATTTAGAAAAATA
AACAAATAGGGGTTCCGCGCACATTTCCCCGAAAAGTGCCACCTGACGTCTAAGAAACCATTATTATCAT
GACATTAACCTATAAAAATAGGCGTATCACGAGGCCCTTTCGTCTTCAAGAA
Features (pLannotate 1.2.2; 14 found; start..end, strand, type, name):
     10..38      +  promoter       tet promoter: E. coli promoter for tetracycline efflux protein gene
     86..378     +  CDS            TcR (fragment): tetracycline efflux protein; tet; confers resistance to tetracycline
    404..451     -  terminator     T7 terminator: transcription terminator for bacteriophage T7 RNA polymerase
    459..508     -  CDS            SET1 (fragment): solubility-enhancement tag derived from T7 phage gene 10B
    555..1073    -  CDS            ARL16 (fragment): ARL16_HUMAN - Experimental evidence at protein level: Swiss-Prot protein existence level 1. From Homo sapiens (Human).
   1081..1103    -  RBS            RBS: efficient ribosome binding site from bacteriophage T7 gene 10 (Olins and Rangwala, 1989)
   1135..1153    -  promoter       T7 promoter: promoter for bacteriophage T7 RNA polymerase
   1175..2075    +  CDS            TcR (fragment): tetracycline efflux protein; tet; confers resistance to tetracycline
   2317..2697    -  CDS            YPB1_ECOLX: Protein predicted: Swiss-Prot protein existence level 4. From Escherichia coli.
   2714..2905    +  CDS            rop: Rop protein, which maintains plasmids at low copy number; rop
   3007..3149    +  misc_feature   bom: basis of mobility region from pBR322
   3335..3923    -  rep_origin     ori: high-copy-number ColE1/pMB1/pBR322/pUC origin of replication
   4094..4954    -  CDS            AmpR: β-lactamase; bla; confers resistance to ampicillin, carbenicillin, and related antibiotics
   4955..5059    -  promoter       AmpR promoter: bla
