[The description below was written by a language model from this plasmid's Addgene catalogue record and pLannotate feature annotations shown in this document.]
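Description:
pET3C-ARL16(CO)-His6 is a bacterial expression plasmid built on the pET3C backbone for producing the short form of human ARL16 (ADP-ribosylation factor-like 16) in E. coli. The backbone is pBR322-derived: it carries a ColE1/pMB1-type origin of replication together with the rop gene and the bom mobility region, and it is selected through the β-lactamase (AmpR) gene under its own promoter. The catalogue lists the plasmid as high copy, although rop normally moderates copy number in this origin family. The tetracycline resistance gene appears only as two fragments flanking the expression cassette, consistent with the cassette having been inserted into it, so tetracycline selection should not be expected to work.

The expression cassette lies on the reverse strand and consists of a T7 promoter, the efficient ribosome binding site from phage T7 gene 10, the ARL16 open reading frame, and a T7 terminator. No lac operator is annotated. Transcription depends on T7 RNA polymerase, so protein production requires a host that supplies it, whereas the listed DH5alpha strain serves for propagation. The 558 bp insert was made by gene synthesis with codons optimized for bacterial expression, and it encodes a glycine-serine linker followed by a His6 tag at the C-terminus, which allows purification by immobilized metal affinity chromatography. A short fragment matching T7 gene 10B sequence is annotated between the ARL16 coding region and the terminator; this is probably residual backbone sequence beyond the end of the tagged reading frame rather than a functional solubility tag. The sequenced record is 5,162 nt, slightly shorter than the 5,196 bp total stated in the catalogue.
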