Addgene plasmid #216485: pET3C-ARL16(CO)-His6
Purpose: Used for expression of human ARL16, short form, in bacteria. The open reading frame has been codon optimized for bacterial expression and contains a glycine rich linker and His6 tag at the C-terminus.
Depositing lab: Richard Kahn.
Backbone
  Vector backbone: pET3C
  Backbone size w/o insert (bp): 4638
  Total vector size (bp): 5196
  Vector type: Bacterial Expression
Growth in bacteria
  Bacterial resistance: Ampicillin, 100 μg/mL
  Growth temperature: 37°C
  Growth strain: DH5alpha
  Copy number: High Copy
Gene/Insert
  Gene/Insert name: ADP-ribosylation factor-like 16 (alt name: ARL16)
  Species: H. sapiens (human)
  Insert size (bp): 558
  GenBank ID: NM_001040025.3 339231
  Entrez Gene: ARL16
  Promoter: T7
  Tag / fusion protein: includes GSGSGSHHHHHH (His6) tag at C-terminus (C terminal on insert)
  Cloning method: Gene Synthesis
  Sequencing primers: 5′ T7 Fwd
Terms and licenses: Academic/Nonprofit Terms; Industry Terms: Not Available to Industry
How to cite: pET3C-ARL16(CO)-His6 was a gift from Richard Kahn (Addgene plasmid # 216485 ; http://n2t.net/addgene:216485 ; RRID:Addgene_216485)
