>Addgene plasmid #216485 | pET3C-ARL16(CO)-His6 | depositor partial sequence | sequence record 422117 | open reading frame for human ARL16-His6
ATGTGTCTATTATTGGGGGCTACAGGAGTAGGCAAGACCTTGCTGGTTAAACGTCTGCAAGAAGTTAGCA
GCCGCGATGGTAAAGGCGATCTGGGTGAACCGCCACCTACGCGTCCGACTGTTGGTACCAATCTGACCGA
TATTGTTGCACAGCGTAAGATCACCATCCGCGAGCTGGGTGGCTGCATGGGTCCGATTTGGTCTTCCTAT
TACGGTAATTGTCGCTCGCTGCTTTTTGTGATGGACGCAAGCGACCCGACGCAGTTGTCTGCGTCTTGTG
TGCAACTGCTCGGCTTGCTGAGCGCCGAACAGCTCGCTGAGGCCAGCGTGCTGATCCTGTTCAACAAGAT
CGACCTGCCGTGCTACATGTCGACTGAGGAAATGAAAAGCCTGATTAGATTGCCGGATATCATTGCGTGC
GCAAAGCAGAACATTACCACCGCGGAGATCAGCGCGCGTGAGGGCACCGGTTTGGCGGGTGTCCTAGCGT
GGCTGCAAGCTACCCATCGTGCTAACGACGGCTCCGGTTCCGGCAGCCATCACCACCACCATCACTAA
